>Addgene plasmid #226890 | pAM246 | addgene full sequence | sequence record 451034 | Addgene NGS Result
CCTACACCGAACTGAGATACCTACAGCGTGAGCTATGAGAAAGCGCCACGCTTCCCGAAGGGAGAAAGGC
GGACAGGTATCCGGTAAGCGGCAGGGTCGGAACAGGAGAGCGCACGAGGGAGCTTCCAGGGGGAAACGCC
TGGTATCTTTATAGTCCTGTCGGGTTTCGCCACCTCTGACTTGAGCGTCGATTTTTGTGATGCTCGTCAG
GGGGGCGGAGCCTATGGAAAAACGCCAGCAACGCGGCCTTTTTACGGTTCCTGGCCTTTTGCTGGCCTTT
TGCTCACATGTTCTTTCCTGCGTTATCCCCTGATTCTGTGGATAACCGTATTACCGCCTTTGAGTGAGCT
GATACCGCTCGCCGCAGCCGAACGACCGAGCGCAGCGAGTCAGTGAGCGAGGAAGCGGAAGAGCGCCTGA
TGCGGTATTTTCTCCTTACGCATCTGTGCGGTATTTCACACCGCAATGGTGCACTCTCAGTACAATCTGC
TCTGATGCCGCATAGTTAAGCCAGTATACACTCCGCTATCGCTACGTGACTGGGTCATGGCTGCGCCCCG
ACACCCGCCAACACCCGCTGACGCGCCCTGACGGGCTTGTCTGCTCCCGGCATCCGCTTACAGACAAGCT
GTGACCGTCTCCGGGAGCTGCATGTGTCAGAGGTTTTCACCGTCATCACCGAAACGCGCGAGGCAGCTGC
GGTAAAGCTCATCAGCGTGGTCGTGAAGCGATTCACAGATGTCTGCCTGTTCATCCGCGTCCAGCTCGTT
GAGTTTCTCCAGAAGCGTTAATGTCTGGCTTCTGATAAAGCGGGCCATGTTAAGGGCGGTTTTTTCCTGT
TTGGTCACTGATGCCTCCGTGTAAGGGGGATTTCTGTTCATGGGGGTAATGATACCGATGAAACGAGAGA
GGATGCTCACGATACGGGTTACTGATGATGAACATGCCCGGTTACTGGAACGTTGTGAGGGTAAACAACT
GGCGGTATGGATGCGGCGGGACCAGAGAAAAATCACTCAGGGTCAATGCCAGCGCTTCGTTAATACAGAT
GTAGGTGTTCCACAGGGTAGCCAGCAGCATCCTGCGATGCAGATCCGGAACATAATGGTGCAGGGCGCTG
ACTTCCGCGTTTCCAGACTTTACGAAACACGGAAACCGAAGACCATTCATGTTGTTGCTCAGGTCGCAGA
CGTTTTGCAGCAGCAGTCGCTTCACGTTCGCTCGCGTATCGGTGATTCATTCTGCTAACCAGTAAGGCAA
CCCCGCCAGCCTAGCCGGGTCCTCAACGACAGGAGCACGATCATGCTAGTCATGCCCCGCGCCCACCGGA
AGGAGCTGACTGGGTTGAAGGCTCTCAAGGGCATCGGTCGAGATCCCGGTGCCTAATGAGTGAGCTAACT
TACATTAATTGCGTTGCGCTCACTGCCCGCTTTCCAGTCGGGAAACCTGTCGTGCCAGCTGCATTAATGA
ATCGGCCAACGCGCGGGGAGAGGCGGTTTGCGTATTGGGCGCCAGGGTGGTTTTTCTTTTCACCAGTGAG
ACGGGCAACAGCTGATTGCCCTTCACCGCCTGGCCCTGAGAGAGTTGCAGCAAGCGGTCCACGCTGGTTT
GCCCCAGCAGGCGAAAATCCTGTTTGATGGTGGTTAACGGCGGGATATAACATGAGCTGTCTTCGGTATC
GTCGTATCCCACTACCGAGATGTCCGCACCAACGCGCAGCCCGGACTCGGTAATGGCGCGCATTGCGCCC
AGCGCCATCTGATCGTTGGCAACCAGCATCGCAGTGGGAACGATGCCCTCATTCAGCATTTGCATGGTTT
GTTGAAAACCGGACATGGCACTCCAGTCGCCTTCCCGTTCCGCTATCGGCTGAATTTGATTGCGAGTGAG
ATATTTATGCCAGCCAGCCAGACGCAGACGCGCCGAGACAGAACTTAATGGGCCCGCTAACAGCGCGATT
TGCTGGTGACCCAATGCGACCAGATGCTCCACGCCCAGTCGCGTACCGTCTTCATGGGAGAAAATAATAC
TGTTGATGGGTGTCTGGTCAGAGACATCAAGAAATAACGCCGGAACATTAGTGCAGGCAGCTTCCACAGC
AATGGCATCCTGGTCATCCAGCGGATAGTTAATGATCAGCCCACTGACGCGTTGCGCGAGAAGATTGTGC
ACCGCCGCTTTACAGGCTTCGACGCCGCTTCGTTCTACCATCGACACCACCACGCTGGCACCCAGTTGAT
CGGCGCGAGATTTAATCGCCGCGACAATTTGCGACGGCGCGTGCAGGGCCAGACTGGAGGTGGCAACGCC
AATCAGCAACGACTGTTTGCCCGCCAGTTGTTGTGCCACGCGGTTGGGAATGTAATTCAGCTCCGCCATC
GCCGCTTCCACTTTTTCCCGCGTTTTCGCAGAAACGTGGCTGGCCTGGTTCACCACGCGGGAAACGGTCT
GATAAGAGACACCGGCATACTCTGCGACATCGTATAACGTTACTGGTTTCACATTCACCACCCTGAATTG
ACTCTCTTCCGGGCGCTATCATGCCATACCGCGAAAGGTTTTGCGCCATTCGATGGTGTCCGGGATCTCG
ACGCTCTCCCTTATGCGACTCCTGCATTAGGAAGCAGCCCAGTAGTAGGTTGAGGCCGTTGAGCACCGCC
GCCGCAAGGAATGGTGCATGCAAGGAGATGGCGCCCAACAGTCCCCCGGCCACGGGGCCTGCCACCATAC
CCACGCCGAAACAAGCGCTCATGAGCCCGAAGTGGCGAGCCCGATCTTCCCCATCGGTGATGTCGGCGAT
ATAGGCGCCAGCAACCGCACCTGTGGCGCCGGTGATGCCGGCCACGATGCGTCCGGCGTAGAGGATCGAG
ATCGATCTCGATCCCGCGAAATTAATACGACTCACTATAGGGGAATTGTGAGCGGATAACAATTCCCCTC
TAGAAATAATTTTGTTTAACTTTAAGAAGGAGATATACCATGGGCAGCAGCCATCACCATCATCACCACA
GCCAGGATCCGCTGGAAGTTCTGTTTCAAGGCCCGGGATCAGGAGAGTTAAAAGCGATTGCTCAAGAACT
TAAAGCTATTGCAAAAGAGCTTAAAGCTATTGCCTGGGAGTTGAAAGCTATCGCTCAAGGGGCCGGGTCA
GGGTCTGGTAGCGGCTCAGGCTCATCAGGCCCGCTTTCCGGTAAATCGCGTGAGAGCAAGGCGAAACAGA
GCCTGCAATGGGAGAAGCTGGTTAAACGTAGCCCGGCGCTGGCGGAAGTGACCCTGGATGCGTACGAACG
TACCATCCTGAGCAGCATTGTGACCCCGGACGAGATCAACATTACCTTCCAGGACATCGGTGGTCTGGAC
CCGCTGATTAGCGACCTGCACGAAAGCGTTATCTACCCGCTGATGATGCCGGAAGTGTATAGCAACAGCC
CGCTGCTGCAAGCGCCGAGCGGTGTTCTGCTGTACGGTCCGCCGGGTTGCGGCAAAACCATGCTGGCGAA
GGCGCTGGCGAAAGAAAGCGGTGCGAACTTCATCAGCATTCGTATGAGCAGCATCATGGATAAGTGGTAT
GGCGAGAGCAACAAAATTGTGGACGCGATGTTTAGCCTGGCGAACAAGCTGCAGCCGTGCATCATTTTCA
TCGACGAGATTGATAGCTTTCTGCGTGAACGTAGCAGCACCGATCACGAGGTTACCGCGACCCTGAAAGC
GGAATTTATGACCCTGTGGGACGGTCTGCTGAACAACGGCCGTGTGATGATCATTGGTGCGACCAACCGT
ATCAACGATATTGACGATGCGTTCCTGCGTCGTCTGCCGAAGCGTTTTCTGGTTAGCCTGCCGGGCAGCG
ATCAGCGTTACAAAATCCTGAGCGTGCTGCTGAAGGACACCAAACTGGACGAGGATGAATTCGATCTGCA
ACTGATTGCGGACAACACCAAGGGTTTTAGCGGCAGCGATCTGAAAGAACTGTGCCGTGAAGCGGCGCTG
GATGCGGCGAAGGAGTATATCAAGCAGAAACGTCAACTGATCGACAGCGGTACCATTGACGTTAACGATA
CCAGCAGCCTGAAAATTCGTCCGCTGAAGACCAAAGATTTCACCAAAAAACTGCGTATGGATGCGACCAG
CACCCTGAGCAGCCAACCGCTGGACTAAAAGCTTGCGGCCGCATAATGCTTAAGTCGAACAGAAAGTAAT
CGTATTGTACACGGCCGCATAATCGAAATTAATACGACTCACTATAGGGGAATTGTGAGCGGATAACAAT
TCCCCATCTTAGTATATTAGTTAAGTATAAGAAGGAGATATACATATGGCAGATCTCAATTGGATATCGG
CCGGCCACGCGATCGCTGACGTCGGTACCCTCGAGTCTGGTAAAGAAACCGCTGCTGCGAAATTTGAACG
CCAGCACATGGACTCGTCTACTAGCGCAGCTTAATTAACCTAGGCTGCTGCCACCGCTGAGCAATAACTA
GCATAACCCCTTGGGGCCTCTAAACGGGTCTTGAGGGGTTTTTTGCTGAAAGGAGGAACTATATCCGGAT
TGGCGAATGGG
[124 nt withheld, positions 4562-4685]
C
[91 nt withheld, positions 4687-4777]
A
[49 nt withheld, positions 4779-4827]
CCTTTGACGTTGGAGTCCACGTTCTTT
[37 nt withheld, positions 4855-4891]
ACCCTATCTCGGTCTATTCTTTTGATTTATAAGGGATTTTGCCGATTTCGGCCTATTGGTTAAAAAATGA
GCTGATTTAACAAAAATTTAACGCGAATTTTAACAAAATATTAACGTTTACAATTTCTGGCGGCACGATG
GCATGAGATTATCAAAAAGGATCTTCACCTAGATCCTTTTAAATTAAAAATGAAGTTTTAAATCAATCTA
AAGTATATATGAGTAAACTTGGTCTGACAGTTACCAATGCTTAATCAGTGAGGCACCTATCTCAGCGATC
TGTCTATTTCGTTCATCCATAGTTGCCTGACTCCCCGTCGTGTAGATAACTACGATACGGGAGGGCTTAC
CATCTGGCCCCAGTGCTGCAATGATACCGCGAGACCCACGCTCACCGGCTCCAGATTTATCAGCAATAAA
CCAGCCAGCCGGAAGGGCCGAGCGCAGAAGTGGTCCTGCAACTTTATCCGCCTCCATCCAGTCTATTAAT
TGTTGCCGGGAAGCTAGAGTAAGTAGTTCGCCAGTTAATAGTTTGCGCAACGTTGTTGCCATTGCTACAG
GCATCGTGGTGTCACGCTCGTCGTTTGGTATGGCTTCATTCAGCTCCGGTTCCCAACGATCAAGGCGAGT
TACATGATCCCCCATGTTGTGCAAAAAAGCGGTTAGCTCCTTCGGTCCTCCGATCGTTGTCAGAAGTAAG
TTGGCCGCAGTGTTATCACTCATGGTTATGGCAGCACTGCATAATTCTCTTACTGTCATGCCATCCGTAA
GATGCTTTTCTGTGACTGGTGAGTACTCAACCAAGTCATTCTGAGAATAGTGTATGCGGCGACCGAGTTG
CTCTTGCCCGGCGTCAATACGGGATAATACCGCGCCACATAGCAGAACTTTAAAAGTGCTCATCATTGGA
AAACGTTCTTCGGGGCGAAAACTCTCAAGGATCTTACCGCTGTTGAGATCCAGTTCGATGTAACCCACTC
GTGCACCCAACTGATCTTCAGCATCTTTTACTTTCACCAGCGTTTCTGGGTGAGCAAAAACAGGAAGGCA
AAATGCCGCAAAAAAGGGAATAAGGGCGACACGGAAATGTTGAATACTCATACTCTTCCTTTTTCAATCA
TGATTGAAGCATTTATCAGGGTTATTGTCTCATGAGCGGATACATATTTGAATGTATTTAGAAAAATAAA
CAAATAGGTCATGACCAAAATCCCTTAACGTGAGTTTTCGTTCCACTGAGCGTCAGACCCCGTAGAAAAG
ATCAAAGGATCTTCTTGAGATCCTTTTTTTCTGCGCGTAATCTGCTGCTTGCAAACAAAAAAACCACCGC
TACCAGCGGTGGTTTGTTTGCCGGATCAAGAGCTACCAACTCTTTTTCCGAAGGTAACTGGCTTCAGCAG
AGCGCAGATACCAAATACTGTCCTTCTAGTGTAGCCGTAGTTAGGCCACCACTTCAAGAACTCTGTAGCA
CCGCCTACATACCTCGCTCTGCTAATCCTGTTACCAGTGGCTGCTGCCAGTGGCGATAAGTCGTGTCTTA
CCGGGTTGGACTCAAGACGATAGTTACCGGATAAGGCGCAGCGGTCGGGCTGAACGGGGGGTTCGTGCAC
ACAGCCCAGCTTGGAGCGAACGA
Features (pLannotate 1.2.2; 21 found; start..end, strand, type, name):
    416..555     -  misc_feature   bom: basis of mobility region from pBR322
    657..848     -  CDS            rop: Rop protein, which maintains plasmids at low copy number; rop
    865..1245    +  CDS            YPB1_ECOLX: Protein predicted: Swiss-Prot protein existence level 4. From Escherichia coli.
   1307..1371    -  CDS            TcR (fragment): tetracycline efflux protein; tet; confers resistance to tetracycline
   1386..1407    -  protein_bind   CAP binding site: CAP binding activates transcription in the presence of cAMP. E. coli catabolite activator protein
   1420..2502    -  CDS            lacI: lac repressor; lacI; The lac repressor binds to the lac operator to inhibit transcription in E. coli. This inhibition can be relieved by adding lactose or isopropyl-β-D-thiogalactopyranoside (IPTG).
   2503..2580    -  promoter       lacI promoter: lacI
   2588..2867    -  CDS            TcR (fragment): tetracycline efflux protein; tet; confers resistance to tetracycline
   2893..2911    +  promoter       T7 promoter: promoter for bacteriophage T7 RNA polymerase
   2912..2936    +  protein_bind   lac operator: The lac repressor binds to the lac operator to inhibit transcription in E. coli. This inhibition can be relieved by adding lactose or isopropyl-β-D-thiogalactopyranoside (IPTG). lac repressor encoded by lacI
   2951..2973    +  RBS            RBS: efficient ribosome binding site from bacteriophage T7 gene 10 (Olins and Rangwala, 1989)
   3175..4155    +  CDS            MSP1 (fragment): MSP1_YEAST - Also known as YTA4 From Saccharomyces cerevisiae (strain ATCC 204508 / S288c) (Baker's yeast).
   4230..4248    +  promoter       T7 promoter: promoter for bacteriophage T7 RNA polymerase
   4249..4273    +  protein_bind   lac operator: The lac repressor binds to the lac operator to inhibit transcription in E. coli. This inhibition can be relieved by adding lactose or isopropyl-β-D-thiogalactopyranoside (IPTG). lac repressor encoded by lacI
   4382..4423    +  CDS            S-Tag (fragment): affinity and epitope tag derived from pancreatic ribonuclease A
   4453..4470    +  CDS            SET1 (fragment): solubility-enhancement tag derived from T7 phage gene 10B
   4478..4525    +  terminator     T7 terminator: transcription terminator for bacteriophage T7 RNA polymerase
   4562..5017    +  rep_origin     f1 ori (sequence partly withheld): f1 bacteriophage origin of replication; arrow indicates direction of (+) strand synthesis
   5132..5992    -  CDS            AmpR: β-lactamase; bla; confers resistance to ampicillin, carbenicillin, and related antibiotics
   5993..6085    -  promoter       AmpR promoter: bla
   6166..230     +  rep_origin     ori (across the origin): high-copy-number ColE1/pMB1/pBR322/pUC origin of replication
