[The description below was written by a language model from this plasmid's Addgene catalogue record and pLannotate feature annotations shown in this document.]
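Description:
pAM246 is a bacterial expression plasmid built on the pET-DUET backbone for producing a soluble, engineered form of the Saccharomyces cerevisiae AAA+ ATPase Msp1 (also known as YTA4) in E. coli. It is maintained through a ColE1/pMB1-type origin accompanied by the rop gene and the bom mobility region, and it is selected with ampicillin via the β-lactamase gene. The catalogue lists it as high copy, although rop is a copy-number-limiting element. An f1 origin is also present, along with short tetracycline-resistance remnants that are non-functional backbone fragments.

The payload sits in the first of the two Duet expression sites, downstream of a T7 promoter, a lac operator and the phage T7 gene 10 ribosome binding site. The plasmid-borne lacI gene keeps transcription repressed until IPTG is added, in a host that supplies T7 RNA polymerase. The encoded fusion reads, from the N terminus, a 6xHis tag, a PreScission protease cleavage site, a short GS spacer, the ccHex module, a nine-residue Ser/Gly linker, and Msp1 residues 36–362. This truncation removes the N-terminal portion of the protein. The ccHex name suggests a hexamer-forming coiled coil intended to promote assembly of the truncated ATPase, though the record does not spell this out. The feature table annotates only the Msp1 portion, and the roughly 200 nt upstream of it presumably encode the tag and ccHex elements. The second T7 promoter/lac operator site appears to be empty, retaining only the vector's S-tag fragment before the T7 terminator.

The construct is suited to His-tag affinity purification of recombinant Msp1 with optional tag removal. The associated study used such protein for biochemical analysis of Msp1's translocase and unfoldase activities.
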