Addgene plasmid #226890: pAM246
Purpose: 6xHis-PSP-GS-ccHex-(9aaSG)-Msp1(36-362)
Depositing lab: Andreas Martin. Depositing organization: University of California, Berkeley. Publication: The AAA+ ATPase Msp1 is a processive protein translocase with robust unfoldase activity. Castanzo DT, LaFrance B, Martin A. Proc Natl Acad Sci U S A. 2020 Jun 30;117(26):14970-14977. doi: 10.1073/pnas.1920109117. Epub 2020 Jun 15. PubMed 32541053.
Backbone
  Vector backbone: pET-DUET
  Vector type: Bacterial Expression
Growth in bacteria
  Bacterial resistance: Ampicillin, 100 μg/mL
  Growth temperature: 37°C
  Growth strain: DH5alpha
  Copy number: High Copy
Gene/Insert
  Gene/Insert name: msp1
  Species: S. cerevisiae (budding yeast)
  Mutation: aa 36-362
  Entrez Gene: MSP1 (a.k.a. YGR028W, YTA4)
  Promoter: T7
  Tag / fusion protein: His-Precission-cchex (N terminal on insert)
  Cloning method: Other
  Sequencing primers: 5′ T7
Terms and licenses: Academic/Nonprofit Terms; Industry Terms: Not Available to Industry
How to cite: pAM246 was a gift from Andreas Martin (Addgene plasmid # 226890 ; http://n2t.net/addgene:226890 ; RRID:Addgene_226890)
